Addgene plasmid #223744: pETDuet1_BCL2L13(1-465aa)-THROMBIN-GST
Purpose: Expression of recombinant protein for purification
Depositing lab: Sascha Martens. Depositing organization: University of Vienna. Publication: Reconstitution of BNIP3/NIX-mitophagy initiation reveals hierarchical flexibility of the autophagy machinery. Adriaenssens E, Schaar S, Cook ASI, Stuke JFM, Sawa-Makarska J, Nguyen TN, Ren X, Schuschnig M, Romanov J, Khuu G, Uoselis L, Lazarou M, Hummer G, Hurley JH, Martens S. Nat Cell Biol. 2025 Jul 25. doi: 10.1038/s41556-025-01712-y. PubMed 40715440.
Backbone
  Vector backbone: pET-Duet
  Vector type: Bacterial Expression
Growth in bacteria
  Bacterial resistance: Ampicillin, 100 μg/mL
  Growth temperature: 37°C
  Growth strain: DH5alpha
  Copy number: Unknown
Gene/Insert
  Gene/Insert name: BCL2L13 soluble part
  Species: H. sapiens (human)
  Entrez Gene: BCL2L13 (a.k.a. BCL-RAMBO, Bcl2-L-13, MIL1)
  Tag / fusion protein: Thrombin cleavage-GST (C terminal on insert)
  Cloning method: Gibson Cloning
Terms and licenses: Academic/Nonprofit Terms; Industry Terms: Not Available to Industry
Depositor comments: Internal #: SMc2044 . Please visit https://doi.org/10.1101/2024.08.28.609967 for bioRxiv preprint.
How to cite: pETDuet1_BCL2L13(1-465aa)-THROMBIN-GST was a gift from Sascha Martens (Addgene plasmid # 223744 ; http://n2t.net/addgene:223744 ; RRID:Addgene_223744)
