[The description below was written by a language model from this plasmid's Addgene catalogue record and pLannotate feature annotations shown in this document.]
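Description:
pETDuet1_BCL2L13(1-465aa)-THROMBIN-GST is a bacterial expression plasmid built on the pET-Duet backbone for producing recombinant protein in E. coli for purification. It carries a ColE1/pBR322-type origin together with the rop gene and bom region, an f1 phage origin, and an ampicillin resistance gene (β-lactamase) for selection. The catalogue lists copy number as unknown. A lacI gene under its own promoter supplies lac repressor. Short tetracycline-resistance fragments in the annotation are non-functional backbone remnants.

As is characteristic of Duet vectors, the feature table shows two T7 promoter/lac operator units. The first, which spans the sequence origin and is followed by a T7 gene 10 ribosome binding site, has no annotated coding sequence downstream, so it appears to be unoccupied. The second T7 promoter/lac operator drives the insert, human BCL2L13 (also known as BCL-RAMBO or MIL1) residues 1-465. The record describes this as the soluble part of the protein. It is fused at its C terminus to Schistosoma japonicum glutathione S-transferase through a thrombin cleavage site. That site is named in the catalogue but not separately annotated, and it presumably lies in the short gap between the two coding sequences. An S-Tag fragment from the backbone lies downstream of GST, but the record does not indicate that it is part of the expressed protein. A T7 terminator closes the unit.

Expression requires a host supplying T7 RNA polymerase and is inducible with IPTG, which relieves lac repression. The GST moiety allows glutathione affinity capture, and thrombin cleavage can release BCL2L13 from the tag. The insert was assembled by Gibson cloning, and the plasmid was deposited with work on in vitro reconstitution of mitophagy initiation.
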