Features (pLannotate 1.2.2; 22 found; start..end, strand, type, name):
      3..27      +  protein_bind   lac operator: The lac repressor binds to the lac operator to inhibit transcription in E. coli. This inhibition can be relieved by adding lactose or isopropyl-β-D-thiogalactopyranoside (IPTG). lac repressor encoded by lacI
     42..64      +  RBS            RBS: efficient ribosome binding site from bacteriophage T7 gene 10 (Olins and Rangwala, 1989)
    214..232     +  promoter       T7 promoter: promoter for bacteriophage T7 RNA polymerase
    233..257     +  protein_bind   lac operator: The lac repressor binds to the lac operator to inhibit transcription in E. coli. This inhibition can be relieved by adding lactose or isopropyl-β-D-thiogalactopyranoside (IPTG). lac repressor encoded by lacI
    300..1697    +  CDS            BCL2L13: B2L13_HUMAN - Also known as MIL1. Experimental evidence at protein level: Swiss-Prot protein existence level 1. May promote the activation of caspase-3 and apoptosis. From Homo sapiens (Human).
   1722..2374    +  CDS            GST (fragment): glutathione S-transferase from Schistosoma japonicum
   2388..2429    +  CDS            S-Tag (fragment): affinity and epitope tag derived from pancreatic ribonuclease A
   2459..2476    +  CDS            SET1 (fragment): solubility-enhancement tag derived from T7 phage gene 10B
   2484..2531    +  terminator     T7 terminator: transcription terminator for bacteriophage T7 RNA polymerase
   2568..3023    +  rep_origin     f1 ori (sequence partly withheld): f1 bacteriophage origin of replication; arrow indicates direction of (+) strand synthesis
   3138..3998    -  CDS            AmpR: β-lactamase; bla; confers resistance to ampicillin, carbenicillin, and related antibiotics
   3999..4091    -  promoter       AmpR promoter: bla
   4172..4760    +  rep_origin     ori: high-copy-number ColE1/pMB1/pBR322/pUC origin of replication
   4946..5085    -  misc_feature   bom: basis of mobility region from pBR322
   5187..5378    -  CDS            rop: Rop protein, which maintains plasmids at low copy number; rop
   5395..5775    +  CDS            YPB1_ECOLX: Protein predicted: Swiss-Prot protein existence level 4. From Escherichia coli.
   5837..5901    -  CDS            TcR (fragment): tetracycline efflux protein; tet; confers resistance to tetracycline
   5916..5937    -  protein_bind   CAP binding site: CAP binding activates transcription in the presence of cAMP. E. coli catabolite activator protein
   5950..7032    -  CDS            lacI: lac repressor; lacI; The lac repressor binds to the lac operator to inhibit transcription in E. coli. This inhibition can be relieved by adding lactose or isopropyl-β-D-thiogalactopyranoside (IPTG).
   7033..7110    -  promoter       lacI promoter: lacI
   7118..7397    -  CDS            TcR (fragment): tetracycline efflux protein; tet; confers resistance to tetracycline
   7423..2       +  promoter       T7 promoter (across the origin): promoter for bacteriophage T7 RNA polymerase
>Addgene plasmid #223744 | pETDuet1_BCL2L13(1-465aa)-THROMBIN-GST | addgene full sequence | sequence record 447720 | Addgene NGS Result
GGGGAATTGTGAGCGGATAACAATTCCCCTCTAGAAATAATTTTGTTTAACTTTAAGAAGGAGATATACC
ATGGGCAGCAGCCATCACCATCATCACCACAGCCAGGATCCGAATTCGAGCTCGGCGCGCCTGCAGGTCG
ACAAGCTTGCGGCCGCATAATGCTTAAGTCGAACAGAAAGTAATCGTATTGTACACGGCCGCATAATCGA
AATTAATACGACTCACTATAGGGGAATTGTGAGCGGATAACAATTCCCCATCTTAGTATATTAGTTAAGT
ATAAGAAGGAGATATACATATGGCGTCCTCTTCTACTGTGCCTCTGGGATTTCACTATGAAACAAAGTAT
GTTGTTCTCAGCTACTTGGGACTCCTCTCTCAAGAGAAGCTGCAAGAGCAACATCTTTCCTCACCCCAAG
GGGTTCAACTAGATATAGCTTCACAATCTCTGGATCAAGAAATTTTATTAAAAGTTAAAACTGAAATTGA
AGAAGAGCTAAAATCTCTGGACAAAGAAATTTCTGAAGCCTTCACCAGCACAGGCTTTGACCGTCACACT
TCTCCAGTGTTCAGCCCTGCCAATCCAGAAAGCTCAATGGAAGACTGCTTGGCCCATCTTGGAGAAAAAG
TGTCCCAGGAACTGAAAGAGCCTCTCCATAAAGCATTGCAAATGCTCCTGAGCCAGCCAGTGACATATCA
GGCATTTCGGGAATGTACACTGGAGACCACAGTTCATGCCAGCGGCTGGAATAAGATTTTGGTGCCTCTG
GTTTTGCTACGACAAATGCTTTTGGAATTGACAAGACGTGGTCAAGAACCTTTGAGCGCACTGCTGCAGT
TTGGCGTGACATACCTGGAGGACTATTCGGCAGAGTACATCATTCAGCAAGGTGGCTGGGGCACTGTGTT
TAGTCTTGAGTCAGAGGAGGAGGAATACCCTGGAATCACTGCAGAAGATAGCAATGACATTTACATCCTG
CCCAGCGACAACTCTGGACAAGTCAGTCCCCCAGAGTCTCCAACTGTGACCACTTCCTGGCAGTCTGAGA
GCTTACCTGTGTCACTGTCAGCTAGCCAGAGTTGGCACACAGAAAGCCTGCCAGTGTCACTAGGCCCTGA
GTCCTGGCAGCAGATTGCAATGGATCCTGAAGAAGTGAAAAGCTTAGACAGCAACGGAGCTGGAGAGAAG
AGTGAGAACAACTCCTCTAATTCTGACATTGTGCACGTGGAGAAAGAAGAGGTGCCCGAGGGCATGGAAG
AGGCTGCTGTGGCTTCTGTGGTCTTGCCAGCGCGGGAGCTGCAAGAGGCACTTCCTGAAGCCCCAGCTCC
CTTGCTTCCACATATCACTGCCACCTCCCTGCTGGGGACAAGGGAACCTGACACAGAAGTGATCACAGTT
GAGAAATCCAGCCCTGCTACATCTCTGTTTGTAGAACTTGATGAAGAAGAGGTGAAAGCAGCAACAACTG
AACCTACTGAAGTGGAGGAGGTGGTCCCCGCACTGGAACCCACAGAAACGCTGCTGAGTGAGAAGGAGAT
AAACGCAAGGGAAGAGAGCCTTGTGGAAGAGCTGTCCCCTGCCAGCGAGAAGAAGCCCGTGCCGCCGTCT
GAGGGCAAGTCTAGACTGTCCCCCGCCGGTGAGATGAAGCCCATGCCGCTGTCTGAGGGCAAGTCTATAC
TGCTGTTTGGAGGATCACTGGTTCCGCGTGGATCCGGCGGATCCCCTATACTAGGTTATTGGAAAATTAA
GGGCCTTGTGCAACCCACTCGACTTCTTTTGGAATATCTTGAAGAAAAATATGAAGAGCATTTGTATGAG
CGCGATGAAGGTGATAAATGGCGAAACAAAAAGTTTGAATTGGGTTTGGAGTTTCCCAATCTTCCTTATT
ATATTGATGGTGATGTTAAATTAACACAGTCTATGGCCATCATACGTTATATAGCTGACAAGCACAACAT
GTTGGGTGGTTGTCCAAAAGAGCGTGCAGAGATTTCAATGCTTGAAGGAGCGGTTTTGGATATTAGATAC
GGTGTTTCGAGAATTGCATATAGTAAAGACTTTGAAACTCTCAAAGTTGATTTTCTTAGCAAGCTACCTG
AAATGCTGAAAATGTTCGAAGATCGTTTATGTCATAAAACATATTTAAATGGTGATCATGTAACCCATCC
TGACTTCATGTTGTATGACGCTCTTGATGTTGTTTTATACATGGACCCAATGTGCCTGGATGCGTTCCCA
AAATTAGTTTGTTTTAAAAAACGTATTGAAGCTATCCCACAAATTGATAAGTACTTGAAATCCAGCAAGT
ATATAGCATGGCCTTTGCAGGGCTGGCAAGCCACGTTTGGTGGTGGCGACCATCCTCCAAAATAGCTCGA
GTCTGGTAAAGAAACCGCTGCTGCGAAATTTGAACGCCAGCACATGGACTCGTCTACTAGCGCAGCTTAA
TTAACCTAGGCTGCTGCCACCGCTGAGCAATAACTAGCATAACCCCTTGGGGCCTCTAAACGGGTCTTGA
GGGGTTTTTTGCTGAAAGGAGGAACTATATCCGGATTGGCGAATGGG
[124 nt withheld, positions 2568-2691]
C
[91 nt withheld, positions 2693-2783]
A
[49 nt withheld, positions 2785-2833]
CCTTTGACGTTGGAGTCCACGTTCTTT
[37 nt withheld, positions 2861-2897]
ACCCTATCTCGGTCTATTCTTTTGATTTATAAGGGATTTTGCCGATTTCGGCCTATTGGTTAAAAAATGA
GCTGATTTAACAAAAATTTAACGCGAATTTTAACAAAATATTAACGTTTACAATTTCTGGCGGCACGATG
GCATGAGATTATCAAAAAGGATCTTCACCTAGATCCTTTTAAATTAAAAATGAAGTTTTAAATCAATCTA
AAGTATATATGAGTAAACTTGGTCTGACAGTTACCAATGCTTAATCAGTGAGGCACCTATCTCAGCGATC
TGTCTATTTCGTTCATCCATAGTTGCCTGACTCCCCGTCGTGTAGATAACTACGATACGGGAGGGCTTAC
CATCTGGCCCCAGTGCTGCAATGATACCGCGAGACCCACGCTCACCGGCTCCAGATTTATCAGCAATAAA
CCAGCCAGCCGGAAGGGCCGAGCGCAGAAGTGGTCCTGCAACTTTATCCGCCTCCATCCAGTCTATTAAT
TGTTGCCGGGAAGCTAGAGTAAGTAGTTCGCCAGTTAATAGTTTGCGCAACGTTGTTGCCATTGCTACAG
GCATCGTGGTGTCACGCTCGTCGTTTGGTATGGCTTCATTCAGCTCCGGTTCCCAACGATCAAGGCGAGT
TACATGATCCCCCATGTTGTGCAAAAAAGCGGTTAGCTCCTTCGGTCCTCCGATCGTTGTCAGAAGTAAG
TTGGCCGCAGTGTTATCACTCATGGTTATGGCAGCACTGCATAATTCTCTTACTGTCATGCCATCCGTAA
GATGCTTTTCTGTGACTGGTGAGTACTCAACCAAGTCATTCTGAGAATAGTGTATGCGGCGACCGAGTTG
CTCTTGCCCGGCGTCAATACGGGATAATACCGCGCCACATAGCAGAACTTTAAAAGTGCTCATCATTGGA
AAACGTTCTTCGGGGCGAAAACTCTCAAGGATCTTACCGCTGTTGAGATCCAGTTCGATGTAACCCACTC
GTGCACCCAACTGATCTTCAGCATCTTTTACTTTCACCAGCGTTTCTGGGTGAGCAAAAACAGGAAGGCA
AAATGCCGCAAAAAAGGGAATAAGGGCGACACGGAAATGTTGAATACTCATACTCTTCCTTTTTCAATCA
TGATTGAAGCATTTATCAGGGTTATTGTCTCATGAGCGGATACATATTTGAATGTATTTAGAAAAATAAA
CAAATAGGTCATGACCAAAATCCCTTAACGTGAGTTTTCGTTCCACTGAGCGTCAGACCCCGTAGAAAAG
ATCAAAGGATCTTCTTGAGATCCTTTTTTTCTGCGCGTAATCTGCTGCTTGCAAACAAAAAAACCACCGC
TACCAGCGGTGGTTTGTTTGCCGGATCAAGAGCTACCAACTCTTTTTCCGAAGGTAACTGGCTTCAGCAG
AGCGCAGATACCAAATACTGTCCTTCTAGTGTAGCCGTAGTTAGGCCACCACTTCAAGAACTCTGTAGCA
CCGCCTACATACCTCGCTCTGCTAATCCTGTTACCAGTGGCTGCTGCCAGTGGCGATAAGTCGTGTCTTA
CCGGGTTGGACTCAAGACGATAGTTACCGGATAAGGCGCAGCGGTCGGGCTGAACGGGGGGTTCGTGCAC
ACAGCCCAGCTTGGAGCGAACGACCTACACCGAACTGAGATACCTACAGCGTGAGCTATGAGAAAGCGCC
ACGCTTCCCGAAGGGAGAAAGGCGGACAGGTATCCGGTAAGCGGCAGGGTCGGAACAGGAGAGCGCACGA
GGGAGCTTCCAGGGGGAAACGCCTGGTATCTTTATAGTCCTGTCGGGTTTCGCCACCTCTGACTTGAGCG
TCGATTTTTGTGATGCTCGTCAGGGGGGCGGAGCCTATGGAAAAACGCCAGCAACGCGGCCTTTTTACGG
TTCCTGGCCTTTTGCTGGCCTTTTGCTCACATGTTCTTTCCTGCGTTATCCCCTGATTCTGTGGATAACC
GTATTACCGCCTTTGAGTGAGCTGATACCGCTCGCCGCAGCCGAACGACCGAGCGCAGCGAGTCAGTGAG
CGAGGAAGCGGAAGAGCGCCTGATGCGGTATTTTCTCCTTACGCATCTGTGCGGTATTTCACACCGCAAT
GGTGCACTCTCAGTACAATCTGCTCTGATGCCGCATAGTTAAGCCAGTATACACTCCGCTATCGCTACGT
GACTGGGTCATGGCTGCGCCCCGACACCCGCCAACACCCGCTGACGCGCCCTGACGGGCTTGTCTGCTCC
CGGCATCCGCTTACAGACAAGCTGTGACCGTCTCCGGGAGCTGCATGTGTCAGAGGTTTTCACCGTCATC
ACCGAAACGCGCGAGGCAGCTGCGGTAAAGCTCATCAGCGTGGTCGTGAAGCGATTCACAGATGTCTGCC
TGTTCATCCGCGTCCAGCTCGTTGAGTTTCTCCAGAAGCGTTAATGTCTGGCTTCTGATAAAGCGGGCCA
TGTTAAGGGCGGTTTTTTCCTGTTTGGTCACTGATGCCTCCGTGTAAGGGGGATTTCTGTTCATGGGGGT
AATGATACCGATGAAACGAGAGAGGATGCTCACGATACGGGTTACTGATGATGAACATGCCCGGTTACTG
GAACGTTGTGAGGGTAAACAACTGGCGGTATGGATGCGGCGGGACCAGAGAAAAATCACTCAGGGTCAAT
GCCAGCGCTTCGTTAATACAGATGTAGGTGTTCCACAGGGTAGCCAGCAGCATCCTGCGATGCAGATCCG
GAACATAATGGTGCAGGGCGCTGACTTCCGCGTTTCCAGACTTTACGAAACACGGAAACCGAAGACCATT
CATGTTGTTGCTCAGGTCGCAGACGTTTTGCAGCAGCAGTCGCTTCACGTTCGCTCGCGTATCGGTGATT
CATTCTGCTAACCAGTAAGGCAACCCCGCCAGCCTAGCCGGGTCCTCAACGACAGGAGCACGATCATGCT
AGTCATGCCCCGCGCCCACCGGAAGGAGCTGACTGGGTTGAAGGCTCTCAAGGGCATCGGTCGAGATCCC
GGTGCCTAATGAGTGAGCTAACTTACATTAATTGCGTTGCGCTCACTGCCCGCTTTCCAGTCGGGAAACC
TGTCGTGCCAGCTGCATTAATGAATCGGCCAACGCGCGGGGAGAGGCGGTTTGCGTATTGGGCGCCAGGG
TGGTTTTTCTTTTCACCAGTGAGACGGGCAACAGCTGATTGCCCTTCACCGCCTGGCCCTGAGAGAGTTG
CAGCAAGCGGTCCACGCTGGTTTGCCCCAGCAGGCGAAAATCCTGTTTGATGGTGGTTAACGGCGGGATA
TAACATGAGCTGTCTTCGGTATCGTCGTATCCCACTACCGAGATGTCCGCACCAACGCGCAGCCCGGACT
CGGTAATGGCGCGCATTGCGCCCAGCGCCATCTGATCGTTGGCAACCAGCATCGCAGTGGGAACGATGCC
CTCATTCAGCATTTGCATGGTTTGTTGAAAACCGGACATGGCACTCCAGTCGCCTTCCCGTTCCGCTATC
GGCTGAATTTGATTGCGAGTGAGATATTTATGCCAGCCAGCCAGACGCAGACGCGCCGAGACAGAACTTA
ATGGGCCCGCTAACAGCGCGATTTGCTGGTGACCCAATGCGACCAGATGCTCCACGCCCAGTCGCGTACC
GTCTTCATGGGAGAAAATAATACTGTTGATGGGTGTCTGGTCAGAGACATCAAGAAATAACGCCGGAACA
TTAGTGCAGGCAGCTTCCACAGCAATGGCATCCTGGTCATCCAGCGGATAGTTAATGATCAGCCCACTGA
CGCGTTGCGCGAGAAGATTGTGCACCGCCGCTTTACAGGCTTCGACGCCGCTTCGTTCTACCATCGACAC
CACCACGCTGGCACCCAGTTGATCGGCGCGAGATTTAATCGCCGCGACAATTTGCGACGGCGCGTGCAGG
GCCAGACTGGAGGTGGCAACGCCAATCAGCAACGACTGTTTGCCCGCCAGTTGTTGTGCCACGCGGTTGG
GAATGTAATTCAGCTCCGCCATCGCCGCTTCCACTTTTTCCCGCGTTTTCGCAGAAACGTGGCTGGCCTG
GTTCACCACGCGGGAAACGGTCTGATAAGAGACACCGGCATACTCTGCGACATCGTATAACGTTACTGGT
TTCACATTCACCACCCTGAATTGACTCTCTTCCGGGCGCTATCATGCCATACCGCGAAAGGTTTTGCGCC
ATTCGATGGTGTCCGGGATCTCGACGCTCTCCCTTATGCGACTCCTGCATTAGGAAGCAGCCCAGTAGTA
GGTTGAGGCCGTTGAGCACCGCCGCCGCAAGGAATGGTGCATGCAAGGAGATGGCGCCCAACAGTCCCCC
GGCCACGGGGCCTGCCACCATACCCACGCCGAAACAAGCGCTCATGAGCCCGAAGTGGCGAGCCCGATCT
TCCCCATCGGTGATGTCGGCGATATAGGCGCCAGCAACCGCACCTGTGGCGCCGGTGATGCCGGCCACGA
TGCGTCCGGCGTAGAGGATCGAGATCGATCTCGATCCCGCGAAATTAATACGACTCACTATA
